>Addgene plasmid #157541 | pD649-HAsp-SEMA3F-COMP5AP-AviTag-9xHis | addgene full sequence | sequence record 436988 | Addgene NGS Result
TTTCAATATTATTGAAGCATTTATCAGGGTTATTGTCTCATGAGCGGATACATATTTGAATGTATTTAGA
AAAATAAACAAATAGGGGTCAGTGTTACAACCAATTAACCAATTCTGAACATTATCGCGAGCCCATTTAT
ACCTGAATATGGCTCATAACACCCCTTGCTCATGACCAAAATCCCTTAACGTGAGTTACGCGCGCGTCGT
TCCACTGAGCGTCAGACCCCGTAGAAAAGATCAAAGGATCTTCTTGAGATCCTTTTTTTCTGCGCGTAAT
CTGCTGCTTGCAAACAAAAAAACCACCGCTACCAGCGGTGGTTTGTTTGCCGGATCAAGAGCTACCAACT
CTTTTTCCGAAGGTAACTGGCTTCAGCAGAGCGCAGATACCAAATACTGTTCTTCTAGTGTAGCCGTAGT
TAGCCCACCACTTCAAGAACTCTGTAGCACCGCCTACATACCTCGCTCTGCTAATCCTGTTACCAGTGGC
TGCTGCCAGTGGCGATAAGTCGTGTCTTACCGGGTTGGACTCAAGACGATAGTTACCGGATAAGGCGCAG
CGGTCGGGCTGAACGGGGGGTTCGTGCACACAGCCCAGCTTGGAGCGAACGACCTACACCGAACTGAGAT
ACCTACAGCGTGAGCTATGAGAAAGCGCCACGCTTCCCGAAGGGAGAAAGGCGGACAGGTATCCGGTAAG
CGGCAGGGTCGGAACAGGAGAGCGCACGAGGGAGCTTCCAGGGGGAAACGCCTGGTATCTTTATAGTCCT
GTCGGGTTTCGCCACCTCTGACTTGAGCGTCGATTTTTGTGATGCTCGTCAGGGGGGCGGAGCCTATGGA
AAAACGCCAGCAACGCGGCCTTTTTACGGTTCCTGGCCTTTTGCTGGCCTTTTGCTCACATGTTCTTTCC
TGCGTTATCCCCTGATTCTGTGGATAACCGTATTACCGCCTTTGAGTGAGCTGATACCGCTCGCCGCAGC
CGAACGACCGAGCGCAGCGAGTCAGTGAGCGAGGAAGCGGAAGGCGAGAGTAGGGAACTGCCAGGCATCA
AACTAAGCAGAAGGCCCCTGACGGATGGCCTTTTTGCGTTTCTACAAACTCTTTCTGTGTTGTAAAACGA
CGGCCAGTCTTAAGCTCGGGCCCCCTGGGCGGTTCTGATAACGAGTAATCGTTAATCCGCAAATAACGTA
AAAACCCGCTTCGGCGGGTTTTTTTATGGGGGGAGTTTAGGGAAAGAGCATTTGTCAGAATATTTAAGGG
CGCCTGTCACTTTGCTTGATATATGAGAATTATTTAACCTTATAAATGAGAAAAAAGCAACGCACTTTAA
ATAAGATACGTTGCTTTTTCGATTGATGAACACCTATAATTAAACTATTCATCTATTATTTATGATTTTT
TGTATATACAATATTTCTAGTTTGTTAAAGAGAATTAAGAAAATAAATCTCGAAAATAATAAAGGGAAAA
TCAGTTTTTGATATCAAAATTATACATGTCAACGATAATACAAAATATAATACAAACTATAAGATGTTAT
CAGTATTTATTATCATTTAGAATAAATTTTGTGTCGCCCTTAATTGTGAGCGGATAACAATTACGAGCTT
CATGCACAGTGGCGTTGACTCAATATTGGCCATTAGCCATATTATTCATTGGTTATATAGCATAAATCAA
TATTGGCTATTGGCCATTGCATACGTTGTATCTATATCATAATATGTACATTTATATTGGCTCATGTCCA
ATATGACCGCCATGTTGGCATTGATTATTGACTAGTTATTAATAGTAATCAATTACGGGGTCATTAGTTC
ATAGCCCATATATGGAGTTCCGCGTTACATAACTTACGGTAAATGGCCCGCCTGGCTGACCGCCCAACGA
CCCCCGCCCATTGACGTCAATAATGACGTATGTTCCCATAGTAACGCCAATAGGGACTTTCCATTGACGT
CAATGGGTGGAGTATTTACGGTAAACTGCCCACTTGGCAGTACATCAAGTGTATCATATGCCAAGTACGC
CCCCTATTGACGTCAATGACGGTAAATGGCCCGCCTGGCATTATGCCCAGTACATGACCTTATGGGACTT
TCCTACTTGGCAGTACATCTACGTATTAGTCATCGCTATTACCATGGTGATGCGGTTTTGGCAGTACATC
AATGGGCGTGGATAGCGGTTTGACTCACGGGGATTTCCAAGTCTCCACCCCATTGACGTCAATGGGAGTT
TGTTTTGGCACCAAAATCAACGGGACTTTCCAAAATGTCGTAACAACTCCGCCCCATTGACGCAAATGGG
CGGTAGGCGTGTACGGTGGGAGGTCTATATAAGCAGAGCTCGTTTAGTGAACCGTCAGATCGCCTGGAGA
CGCCATCCACGCTGTTTTGACCTCCATAGAAGACACCGGGACCGATCCAGCCTCCGCGGCCGGGAACGGT
GCATTGGAACGCGGATTCCCCGTGCCAAGAGTGACGTAAGTACCGCCTATAGAGTCTATAGGCCCACCCC
CTTGGCTTCGTTAGAACGCGGCTACAATTAATACATAACCTTATGTATCATACACATACGATTTAGGTGA
CACTATAGAATAACATCCACTTTGCCTTTCTCTCCACAGGTGTCCACTCCCAGGTCCAACTGCACCTCGG
TTCTATCGAAAACGCGCCTGCTAGCGCCACCATGAAGACCATCATTGCCCTGAGCTACATCTTCTGCCTG
GTGTTCGCTGCGGCCGCCAGCTTTCCCACACAAGATCATCTGCCTGCCACACCTAGAGTGCGGCTGAGCT
TTAAAGAGCTGAAGGCCACCGGCACAGCCCACTTTTTCAACTTTCTGCTGAACACCACCGACTACCGCAT
CCTGCTGAAGGACGAGGACCACGATCGTATGTACGTGGGCAGCAAGGACTACGTGCTGAGCCTGGACCTG
CACGACATCAACAGAGAGCCCCTGATCATCCATTGGGCCGCCTCTCCACAGAGAATCGAGGAATGTGTGC
TGAGCGGCAAGGACGTGAACGGCGAGTGTGGAAACTTCGTCAGACTGATCCAGCCTTGGAACAGAACCCA
CCTGTACGTGTGTGGCACCGGCGCCTACAATCCTATGTGCACCTACGTGAACAGAGGCCGCAGAGCACAG
GCTACCCCTTGGACACAGACACAGGCCGTTAGAGGAAGAGGCTCCAGAGCTACAGATGGCGCTCTGAGGC
CTATGCCTACCGCTCCTAGACAGGACTACATCTTCTACCTGGAACCTGAGCGGCTGGAATCCGGCAAGGG
CAAGTGTCCTTACGACCCCAAGCTGGATACAGCCAGCGCTCTGATCAACGAGGAACTGTATGCCGGCGTG
TACATCGACTTCATGGGCACCGATGCCGCCATCTTCAGAACCCTGGGAAAGCAGACCGCCATGCGGACCG
ACCAGTACAACAGCAGATGGCTGAACGACCCCAGCTTCATCCACGCCGAGCTGATCCCTGATAGCGCCGA
GAGAAACGACGACAAGCTGTACTTCTTCTTCCGCGAACGCTCTGCCGAGGCTCCTCAGTCTCCTGCCGTG
TATGCCAGAATCGGCAGAATCTGCCTGAACGACGATGGCGGCCACTGCTGTCTGGTCAACAAGTGGTCTA
CCTTCCTGAAGGCCCGGCTCGTTTGTTCTGTGCCTGGCGAGGATGGCATCGAGACACACTTCGATGAGCT
GCAGGACGTGTTCGTGCAGCAGACCCAGGATGTGCGGAATCCTGTGATCTACGCCGTGTTTACAAGCAGC
GGCAGCGTGTTCAGAGGCAGCGCCGTGTGTGTGTACTCCATGGCCGACATCAGAATGGTGTTCAACGGCC
CCTTCGCTCACAAAGAGGGCCCCAATTACCAGTGGATGCCCTTCAGCGGCAAGATGCCCTATCCTAGACC
TGGCACATGTCCTGGCGGCACCTTCACACCTAGCATGAAGTCCACCAAGGATTACCCCGACGAAGTGATC
AACTTCATGCGGAGCCATCCTCTGATGTACCAGGCCGTGTATCCCCTGCAGAGAAGGCCTCTGGTTGTTA
GAACAGGCGCCCCTTACAGACTGACCACAATCGCTGTGGATCAGGTGGACGCCGCCGATGGAAGATACGA
GGTGCTGTTCCTGGGCACAGACAGAGGCACCGTGCAGAAAGTGATCGTGCTGCCCAAGGACGACCAAGAG
CTGGAAGAACTGATGCTGGAAGAGGTGGAAGTGTTCAAGGACCCCGCTCCTGTGAAAACCATGACCATCA
GCAGCAAGCGGCAGCAGCTGTATGTGGCTTCTGCCGTGGGAGTGACACACCTGTCTCTGCACAGATGCCA
GGCTTATGGCGCCGCTTGTGCCGATTGCTGTCTCGCCAGAGATCCTTATTGTGCCTGGGATGGCCAGGCC
TGTAGCAGATACACAGCCAGCTCCAAGAGAAGATCCCGCAGACAGGACGTGCGGCACGGCAATCCTATCA
GACAGTGCAGAGGCTTCAACAGCAACGCCAACAAGAACGCCGTGGAAAGCGTGCAGTATGGCGTGGCCGG
ATCTGCCGCCTTTCTTGAGTGTCAGCCTAGAAGCCCTCAGGCCACCGTGAAGTGGCTGTTTCAGAGAGAT
CCCGGCGACCGGCGGAGAGAGATTAGAGCCGAGGATAGATTCCTGAGAACCGAGCAGGGACTGCTGCTGA
GAGCACTGCAACTGAGCGATAGAGGCCTGTACTCTTGCACCGCCACCGAGAACAACTTCAAGCACGTGGT
CACCAGAGTCCAGCTGCACGTGCTGGGAAGAGATGCTGTGCATGCCGCTCTGTTCCCTCCACTGTCTATG
TCTGCTCCTCCTCCACCTGGTGCTGGACCTCCAACACCTCCTTATCAAGAACTGGCCCAGCTGCTGGCTC
AGCCTGAAGTGGGACTGATTCACCAGTACTGCCAAGGCTACTGGCGCCACGTTCCACCTTCACCTAGAGA
AGCTCCAGGCGCTCCAAGAAGCCCTGAGCCTCAGGATCAGAAGAAGCCCAGAAACAGACGGCACCATCCT
CCAGACACAGGCGCGCCGGAAGATCAAGTTGATCCAAGATTGATTGATGGCAAGGGCGGATCTCTGGAGG
TGCTGTTCCAGGGACCAGGCGGAAGCGGCAATCCCGGCGGCGATCTGGCCCCCCAGATGCTGCGCGAGCT
GCAGGAGACCAATGCCGCCCTGCAGGACGTGCGCGAGCTGCTGCGCCACCGCGTGAAGGAGATCACCTTC
CTGAAGAACACCGTGATGGAGTGCGACGCCTGCGGTATGCAGCCCTCTAGAGGCTCCGGCTCCATCATCC
CAGTTGAGGAGGAGAACCCGGACTTCTGGAACCGCGAGGCAGCCGAGGCCCTGGGTGCCGCCAAGAAGCT
GCAGCCTGCACAGACAGCCGCCAAGAACCTCATCATCTTCCTGGGCGATGGGATGGGGGTGTCTACGGTG
ACAGCTGCCAGGATCCTAAAAGGGCAGAAGAAGGACAAACTGGGGCCTGAGATACCCCTGGCCATGGACC
GCTTCCCATATGTGGCTCTGTCCAAGACATACAATGTAGACAAACATGTGCCAGACAGTGGAGCCACAGC
CACGGCCTACCTGTGCGGGGTCAAGGGCAACTTCCAGACCATTGGCTTGAGTGCAGCCGCCCGCTTTAAC
CAGTGCAACACGACACGCGGCAACGAGGTCATCTCCGTGATGAATCGGGCCAAGAAAGCAGGGAAGTCAG
TGGGAGTGGTAACCACCACACGAGTGCAGCACGCCTCGCCAGCCGGCACCTACGCCCACACGGTGAACCG
CAACTGGTACTCGGACGCCGACGTGCCTGCCTCGGCCCGCCAGGAGGGGTGCCAGGACATCGCTACGCAG
CTCATCTCCAACATGGACATTGACGTGATCCTAGGTGGAGGCCGAAAGTACATGTTTCGCATGGGAACCC
CAGACCCTGAGTACCCAGATGACTACAGCCAAGGTGGGACCAGGCTGGACGGGAAGAATCTGGTGCAGGA
ATGGCTGGCGAAGCGCCAGGGTGCCCGGTATGTGTGGAACCGCACTGAGCTCATGCAGGCTTCCCTGGAC
CCGTCTGTGACCCATCTCATGGGTCTCTTTGAGCCTGGAGACATGAAATACGAGATCCACCGAGACTCCA
CACTGGACCCCTCCCTGATGGAGATGACAGAGGCTGCCCTGCGCCTGCTGAGCAGGAACCCCCGCGGCTT
CTTCCTCTTCGTGGAGGGTGGTCGCATCGACCATGGTCATCATGAAAGCAGGGCTTACCGGGCACTGACT
GAGACGATCATGTTCGACGACGCCATTGAGAGGGCGGGCCAGCTCACCAGCGAGGAGGACACGCTGAGCC
TCGTCACTGCCGACCACTCCCACGTCTTCTCCTTCGGAGGCTACCCCCTGCGAGGGAGCTCCATCTTCGG
GCTGGCCCCTGGCAAGGCCCGGGACAGGAAGGCCTACACGGTCCTCCTATACGGAAACGGTCCAGGCTAT
GTGCTCAAGGACGGCGCCCGGCCGGATGTTACCGAGAGCGAGAGCGGGAGCCCCGAGTATCGGCAGCAGT
CAGCAGTGCCCCTGGACGAAGAGACCCACGCAGGCGAGGACGTGGCGGTGTTCGCGCGCGGCCCGCAGGC
GCACCTGGTTCACGGCGTGCAGGAGCAGACCTTCATAGCGCACGTCATGGCCTTCGCCGCCTGCCTGGAG
CCCTACACCGCCTGCGACCTGGCGCCCCCCGCCGGCACCACCGACGCCGCGCACCCGGGTGGCGGAGGAC
TGAACGACATCTTCGAGGCTCAGAAAATCGAATGGCACGAACATCACCATCACCATCACCATCACCATTA
AGGCCGGCCTGTAGTCACTGGCACAACGCGTTACCCGGTAAGCCAATCGGGTATACACGGTCGTCATACT
GCAGACAGGGTTCTTCTACTTTGCAAGATAGTCTTGAGTAGTAAAATAAATAGATAGAGAAAATCAGCCT
CGACTGTGCCTTCTAGTTGCCAGCCATCTGTTGTTTGCCCCTCCCCCGTGCCTTCCTTGACCCTGGAAGG
TGCCACTCCCACTGTCCTTTCCTAATAAAATGAGGAAATTGCATCACAACACTCAACCCTATCTCGGTCT
ATTCTTTTGATTTATAAGGGATTTTGCCGATTTCGGCCTATTGGTTAAAAAATGAGCTGATTTAACAAAA
ATTTAACGCGAATTAATTCTGTGGAATGTGTGTCAGTTAGGGTGTGGAAAGTCCCCAGGCTCCCCAGCAG
GCAGAAGTATGCAAAGCATGCATCTCAATTAGTCAGCAACCAGGTGTGGAAAGTCCCCAGGCTCCCCAGC
AGGCAGAAGTATGCAAAGCATGCATCTCAATTAGTCAGCAACCATAGTCCCGCCCCTAACTCCGCCCATC
CCGCCCCTAACTCCGCCCAGTTCCGCCCATTCTCCGCCCCATGGCTGACTAATTTTTTTTATTTATGCAG
AGGCCGAGGCCGCCTCTGCCTCTGAGCTATTCCAGAAGTAGTGAGGAGGCTTTTTTGGAGGCCTAGGCTT
TTGCAAAAAGCTCCCGGGAGCTTGTATATCCATTTTCGGATCTGATCAGCACGTGTTGACAATTAATCAT
CGGCATAGTATATCGGCATAGTATAATACGACAAGGTGAGGAACTAAACCATGACCGAGTACAAGCCCAC
GGTGCGCCTCGCCACCCGCGACGACGTCCCCAGGGCCGTACGCACCCTCGCCGCCGCGTTCGCCGACTAC
CCCGCCACGCGCCACACCGTCGATCCGGACCGCCACATCGAGCGGGTCACCGAGCTGCAAGAACTCTTCC
TCACGCGCGTCGGGCTCGACATCGGCAAGGTGTGGGTCGCGGACGACGGCGCCGCGGTGGCGGTCTGGAC
CACGCCGGAGAGCGTCGAAGCGGGGGCGGTGTTCGCCGAGATCGGCCCGCGCATGGCCGAGTTGAGCGGT
TCCCGGCTGGCCGCGCAGCAACAGATGGAAGGCCTCCTGGCGCCGCACCGGCCCAAGGAGCCCGCGTGGT
TCCTGGCCACCGTCGGCGTCTCGCCCGACCACCAGGGCAAGGGTCTGGGCAGCGCCGTCGTGCTCCCCGG
AGTGGAGGCGGCCGAGCGCGCCGGGGTGCCCGCCTTCCTGGAGACATCCGCGCCCCGCAACCTCCCCTTC
TACGAGCGGCTCGGCTTCACCGTCACCGCCGACGTCGAGGTGCCCGAAGGACCGCGCACCTGGTGCATGA
CCCGCAAGCCCGGTGCCTGACACGTGCTACGAGATTTCGATTCCACCGCCGCCTTCTATGAAAGGTTGGG
CTTCGGAATCGTTTTCCGGGACGCCGGCTGGATGATCCTCCAGCGCGGGGATCTCATGCTGGAGTTCTTC
GCCCACCCCAACTTGTTTATTGCAGCTTATAATGGTTACAAATAAAGCAATAGCATCACAAATTTCACAA
ATAAAGCATTTTTTTCACTGCATTCTAGTTGTGGTTTGTCCAAACTCATCAATGTATCTTATCATGTCTG
TATACCGTCGACCTCTAGCTAGAGCTTGGCGTAATCATGGTCATTACCAATGCTTAATCAGTGAGGCACC
TATCTCAGCGATCTGTCTATTTCGTTCATCCATAGTTGCCTGACTCCCCGTCGTGTAGATAACTACGATA
CGGGAGGGCTTACCATCTGGCCCCAGCGCTGCGATGATACCGCGAGAACCACGCTCACCGGCTCCGGATT
TATCAGCAATAAACCAGCCAGCCGGAAGGGCCGAGCGCAGAAGTGGTCCTGCAACTTTATCCGCCTCCAT
CCAGTCTATTAATTGTTGCCGGGAAGCTAGAGTAAGTAGTTCGCCAGTTAATAGTTTGCGCAACGTTGTT
GCCATCGCTACAGGCATCGTGGTGTCACGCTCGTCGTTTGGTATGGCTTCATTCAGCTCCGGTTCCCAAC
GATCAAGGCGAGTTACATGATCCCCCATGTTGTGCAAAAAAGCGGTTAGCTCCTTCGGTCCTCCGATCGT
TGTCAGAAGTAAGTTGGCCGCAGTGTTATCACTCATGGTTATGGCAGCACTGCATAATTCTCTTACTGTC
ATGCCATCCGTAAGATGCTTTTCTGTGACTGGTGAGTACTCAACCAAGTCATTCTGAGAATAGTGTATGC
GGCGACCGAGTTGCTCTTGCCCGGCGTCAATACGGGATAATACCGCGCCACATAGCAGAACTTTAAAAGT
GCTCATCATTGGAAAACGTTCTTCGGGGCGAAAACTCTCAAGGATCTTACCGCTGTTGAGATCCAGTTCG
ATGTAACCCACTCGTGCACCCAACTGATCTTCAGCATCTTTTACTTTCACCAGCGTTTCTGGGTGAGCAA
AAACAGGAAGGCAAAATGCCGCAAAAAAGGGAATAAGGGCGACACGGAAATGTTGAATACTCATATTCTT
CCTT
Features (pLannotate 1.2.2; 24 found; start..end, strand, type, name):
    119..143     -  CDS            KanR (fragment): aminoglycoside phosphotransferase; aph(3')-Ia; confers resistance to kanamycin
    254..842     +  rep_origin     ori: high-copy-number ColE1/pMB1/pBR322/pUC origin of replication
   1067..1084    +  terminator     rrnB T2 terminator (fragment): transcription terminator T2 from the E. coli rrnB gene
   1109..1128    -  CDS            lacZα (fragment): LacZα fragment of β-galactosidase; lacZ fragment
   1584..1600    +  protein_bind   lac operator: The lac repressor binds to the lac operator to inhibit transcription in E. coli. This inhibition can be relieved by adding lactose or isopropyl-β-D-thiogalactopyranoside (IPTG). lac repressor encoded by lacI
   1843..2146    +  enhancer       CMV enhancer: human cytomegalovirus immediate early enhancer
   2147..2350    +  promoter       CMV promoter: human cytomegalovirus (CMV) immediate early promoter
   2486..2529    +  intron         CMV intron (fragment): modified intron A from human cytomegalovirus
   2581..2599    +  promoter       SP6 promoter: promoter for bacteriophage SP6 RNA polymerase
   2603..2640    +  CDS            IgH signal sequence (fragment): signal sequence from the mouse immunoglobulin heavy chain variable region
   2785..5049    +  CDS            Sema3c: SEM3C_MOUSE - Also known as Semae, SemE. Experimental evidence at protein level: Swiss-Prot protein existence level 1. Binds to plexin family members and plays an important role in the regulation of developmental processes. Required for normal cardiovascular development during embryogenesis. Functions as attractant for growing axons, and thereby plays an important role in axon growth and axon guidance. From Mus musculus (Mouse).
   5146..5325    +  CDS            Comp (fragment): COMP_RAT - Experimental evidence at protein level: Swiss-Prot protein existence level 1. May play a role in the structural integrity of cartilage via its interaction with other extracellular matrix proteins such as the collagens and fibronectin. Can mediate the interaction of chondrocytes with the cartilage extracellular matrix through interaction with cell surface integrin receptors. Could play a role in the pathogenesis of osteoarthritis. Potent suppressor of apoptosis in both primary chondrocytes and transformed cells. Suppresses apoptosis by blocking the activation of caspase-3 and by indu
   5313..6765    +  CDS            SEAP (fragment): secreted alkaline phosphatase from human placenta The natural enzyme has a C-terminal transmembrane sequence that is replaced by a GPI anchor.
   6790..6831    +  CDS            AviTag™ (fragment): peptide tag that allows for enzymatic biotinylation
   6835..6858    +  CDS            8xHis: 8xHis affinity tag
   7004..7115    +  polyA_signal   bGH poly(A) signal: bovine growth hormone polyadenylation signal
   7116..7224    +  rep_origin     f1 ori (fragment): f1 bacteriophage origin of replication; arrow indicates direction of (+) strand synthesis
   7238..7567    +  promoter       SV40 promoter: SV40 enhancer and early promoter
   7615..7662    +  promoter       EM7 promoter: synthetic bacterial promoter&nbsp
   7681..8280    +  CDS            PuroR (fragment): puromycin N-acetyltransferase; pac from Streptomyces; confers resistance to puromycin
   8290..8415    +  CDS            ble (fragment): BLE_KLEPN - Experimental evidence at protein level: Swiss-Prot protein existence level 1. Binding protein with a strong affinity to the bleomycin family of antibiotics. Binds to CL990; an antimitotic-antibiotic compound. From Klebsiella pneumoniae.
   8410..8531    +  polyA_signal   SV40 poly(A) signal: SV40 polyadenylation signal
   8584..9444    -  CDS            AmpR: β-lactamase; bla; confers resistance to ampicillin, carbenicillin, and related antibiotics
   9447..89      -  promoter       AmpR promoter (fragment) (across the origin): bla
