[The description below was written by a language model from this plasmid's Addgene catalogue record and pLannotate feature annotations shown in this document.]
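Description:
pD649-HAsp-SEMA3F-COMP5AP-AviTag-9xHis is a mammalian expression plasmid of about 9.5 kb, built on the pD649 backbone, for producing human semaphorin 3F (SEMA3F) as a secreted, tagged fusion protein. It is maintained in E. coli as a high-copy plasmid through a ColE1/pUC-type origin and selected with ampicillin via the β-lactamase gene. The backbone also carries an SV40 early/EM7 promoter cassette driving a puromycin N-acetyltransferase sequence, followed by an SV40 polyadenylation signal, which could allow selection in mammalian cells, although the record does not describe that use. Small fragments annotated as KanR, lacZα, ble and f1 ori appear to be backbone remnants. The depositor notes that some plasmids in this collection may carry an IS4-like transposase insertion upstream of the CMV promoter. No such element is annotated here.

Expression is driven by the CMV enhancer and promoter with a partial CMV intron A. A downstream SP6 promoter offers a site for in vitro transcription and sequencing. The open reading frame begins with a signal peptide ("HAsp" in the name, though the automated annotation scores a partial match to an IgH signal sequence), followed by the roughly 2.3 kb SEMA3F insert cloned between retained NotI and AscI sites. The annotation tool labels this region as mouse Sema3c, most likely a homology hit to a related semaphorin, since the catalogue entry specifies human SEMA3F. Downstream, in frame, are the COMP coiled-coil domain, which pentamerises the fusion, then human placental alkaline phosphatase, an AviTag for enzymatic biotinylation, and a polyhistidine tag (9xHis by name, annotated as 8xHis), ending at a bGH polyadenylation signal. This design yields a high-avidity, enzymatically detectable reagent. The associated study used the collection for screening extracellular protein-protein interactions among human cell-surface and secreted proteins.
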