Addgene plasmid #157541: pD649-HAsp-SEMA3F-COMP5AP-AviTag-9xHis
Purpose: Mammalian expression of secreted protein fused to COMP5AP-AviTag-9xHis.
Depositing lab: Chris Garcia. Depositing organization: Stanford University. Publication: A Human IgSF Cell-Surface Interactome Reveals a Complex Network of Protein-Protein Interactions. Wojtowicz WM, Vielmetter J, Fernandes RA, Siepe DH, Eastman CL, Chisholm GB, Cox S, Klock H, Anderson PW, Rue SM, Miller JJ, Glaser SM, Bragstad ML, Vance J, Lam AW, Lesley SA, Zinn K, Garcia KC. Cell. 2020 Aug 20;182(4):1027-1043.e17. doi: 10.1016/j.cell.2020.07.025. PubMed 32822567.
Backbone
  Vector backbone: pD649
  Backbone size w/o insert (bp): 7153
  Vector type: Mammalian Expression
Growth in bacteria
  Bacterial resistance: Ampicillin, 100 μg/mL
  Growth temperature: 37°C
  Growth strain: DH5alpha
  Copy number: High Copy
Gene/Insert
  Gene/Insert name: SEMA3F (alt name: SEM3F)
  Species: H. sapiens (human)
  Insert size (bp): 2301
  Entrez Gene: SEMA3F (a.k.a. SEMA-IV, SEMA4, SEMAK)
  Promoter: CMV/SP6
  Tag / fusion protein: COMP5AP-AviTag-9xHis (C terminal on backbone)
  Cloning method: Restriction Enzyme; 5′ cloning site GCGGCCGC (not destroyed); 3′ cloning site GGCGCGCC (not destroyed)
  Sequencing primers: 5′ ATTTAGGTGACACTATAG; 3′ CGTCGCACTCCATCACGGTG
Resource information
  A portion of this plasmid was derived from a plasmid made by: synthesis by ThermoFisher
Terms and licenses: Academic/Nonprofit Terms; Industry Terms: Not Available to Industry
Depositor comments: Some plasmids in this collection may have an IS4-like element ISVsa5 family transposase upstream of the CMV promoter.
How to cite: pD649-HAsp-SEMA3F-COMP5AP-AviTag-9xHis was a gift from Chris Garcia (Addgene plasmid # 157541 ; http://n2t.net/addgene:157541 ; RRID:Addgene_157541)
