>Addgene plasmid #157541 | pD649-HAsp-SEMA3F-COMP5AP-AviTag-9xHis | depositor partial sequence | sequence record 304192 | insert (secreted protein)
AGCTTTCCCACACAAGATCATCTGCCTGCCACACCTAGAGTGCGGCTGAGCTTTAAAGAGCTGAAGGCCA
CCGGCACAGCCCACTTTTTCAACTTTCTGCTGAACACCACCGACTACCGCATCCTGCTGAAGGACGAGGA
CCACGATCGTATGTACGTGGGCAGCAAGGACTACGTGCTGAGCCTGGACCTGCACGACATCAACAGAGAG
CCCCTGATCATCCATTGGGCCGCCTCTCCACAGAGAATCGAGGAATGTGTGCTGAGCGGCAAGGACGTGA
ACGGCGAGTGTGGAAACTTCGTCAGACTGATCCAGCCTTGGAACAGAACCCACCTGTACGTGTGTGGCAC
CGGCGCCTACAATCCTATGTGCACCTACGTGAACAGAGGCCGCAGAGCACAGGCTACCCCTTGGACACAG
ACACAGGCCGTTAGAGGAAGAGGCTCCAGAGCTACAGATGGCGCTCTGAGGCCTATGCCTACCGCTCCTA
GACAGGACTACATCTTCTACCTGGAACCTGAGCGGCTGGAATCCGGCAAGGGCAAGTGTCCTTACGACCC
CAAGCTGGATACAGCCAGCGCTCTGATCAACGAGGAACTGTATGCCGGCGTGTACATCGACTTCATGGGC
ACCGATGCCGCCATCTTCAGAACCCTGGGAAAGCAGACCGCCATGCGGACCGACCAGTACAACAGCAGAT
GGCTGAACGACCCCAGCTTCATCCACGCCGAGCTGATCCCTGATAGCGCCGAGAGAAACGACGACAAGCT
GTACTTCTTCTTCCGCGAACGCTCTGCCGAGGCTCCTCAGTCTCCTGCCGTGTATGCCAGAATCGGCAGA
ATCTGCCTGAACGACGATGGCGGCCACTGCTGTCTGGTCAACAAGTGGTCTACCTTCCTGAAGGCCCGGC
TCGTTTGTTCTGTGCCTGGCGAGGATGGCATCGAGACACACTTCGATGAGCTGCAGGACGTGTTCGTGCA
GCAGACCCAGGATGTGCGGAATCCTGTGATCTACGCCGTGTTTACAAGCAGCGGCAGCGTGTTCAGAGGC
AGCGCCGTGTGTGTGTACTCCATGGCCGACATCAGAATGGTGTTCAACGGCCCCTTCGCTCACAAAGAGG
GCCCCAATTACCAGTGGATGCCCTTCAGCGGCAAGATGCCCTATCCTAGACCTGGCACATGTCCTGGCGG
CACCTTCACACCTAGCATGAAGTCCACCAAGGATTACCCCGACGAAGTGATCAACTTCATGCGGAGCCAT
CCTCTGATGTACCAGGCCGTGTATCCCCTGCAGAGAAGGCCTCTGGTTGTTAGAACAGGCGCCCCTTACA
GACTGACCACAATCGCTGTGGATCAGGTGGACGCCGCCGATGGAAGATACGAGGTGCTGTTCCTGGGCAC
AGACAGAGGCACCGTGCAGAAAGTGATCGTGCTGCCCAAGGACGACCAAGAGCTGGAAGAACTGATGCTG
GAAGAGGTGGAAGTGTTCAAGGACCCCGCTCCTGTGAAAACCATGACCATCAGCAGCAAGCGGCAGCAGC
TGTATGTGGCTTCTGCCGTGGGAGTGACACACCTGTCTCTGCACAGATGCCAGGCTTATGGCGCCGCTTG
TGCCGATTGCTGTCTCGCCAGAGATCCTTATTGTGCCTGGGATGGCCAGGCCTGTAGCAGATACACAGCC
AGCTCCAAGAGAAGATCCCGCAGACAGGACGTGCGGCACGGCAATCCTATCAGACAGTGCAGAGGCTTCA
ACAGCAACGCCAACAAGAACGCCGTGGAAAGCGTGCAGTATGGCGTGGCCGGATCTGCCGCCTTTCTTGA
GTGTCAGCCTAGAAGCCCTCAGGCCACCGTGAAGTGGCTGTTTCAGAGAGATCCCGGCGACCGGCGGAGA
GAGATTAGAGCCGAGGATAGATTCCTGAGAACCGAGCAGGGACTGCTGCTGAGAGCACTGCAACTGAGCG
ATAGAGGCCTGTACTCTTGCACCGCCACCGAGAACAACTTCAAGCACGTGGTCACCAGAGTCCAGCTGCA
CGTGCTGGGAAGAGATGCTGTGCATGCCGCTCTGTTCCCTCCACTGTCTATGTCTGCTCCTCCTCCACCT
GGTGCTGGACCTCCAACACCTCCTTATCAAGAACTGGCCCAGCTGCTGGCTCAGCCTGAAGTGGGACTGA
TTCACCAGTACTGCCAAGGCTACTGGCGCCACGTTCCACCTTCACCTAGAGAAGCTCCAGGCGCTCCAAG
AAGCCCTGAGCCTCAGGATCAGAAGAAGCCCAGAAACAGACGGCACCATCCTCCAGACACA
